Addgene plasmid #188025: GBH-2aG4-insBFP.1
Purpose: Cloning vector for conditional, intronic, targeted integration of a genebreak cassette optimized for zebrafish
Depositing lab: Karl Clark. Depositing organization: Mayo Foundation for Medical Education and Research.
Backbone
  Vector backbone: pKTol2-SE
  Backbone manufacturer: K.Clark
  Backbone size w/o insert (bp): 7200
  Vector type: Targetable insertional mutagen and reporter system
Growth in bacteria
  Bacterial resistance: Kanamycin, 50 μg/mL
  Growth temperature: 37°C
  Growth strain: DH5alpha
  Copy number: High Copy
Gene/Insert
  Gene/Insert name: Targeted 2aGal4VP16 protein trap; secondary marker insulin BFP
  Species: D. rerio (zebrafish)
  Promoter: Endogenuous Promoter; insulin promotor
  Cloning method: Restriction Enzyme; 5′ cloning site BfuaI (unknown if destroyed); 3′ cloning site BspQI (unknown if destroyed)
  Sequencing primers: 5′ SEQ-pk-F1: TGTATTACTGTTTATGTAAGCAGACA; 3′ SEQ-pk-R1: AGCGAGTCAGTGAGCGA
Terms and licenses: Academic/Nonprofit Terms; Industry Terms: Not Available to Industry
Depositor comments: This plasmid is designed to have homology domains cloned into the 5' end and 3' end. Bfuai is used to clone in the 5' homology domain, while BspQi is used to clone in the 3' homology domain.
How to cite: GBH-2aG4-insBFP.1 was a gift from Karl Clark (Addgene plasmid # 188025 ; http://n2t.net/addgene:188025 ; RRID:Addgene_188025)
