[The description below was written by a language model from this plasmid's Addgene catalogue record and pLannotate feature annotations shown in this document.]
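Description:
GBH-2aG4-insBFP.1 is a bacterial cloning vector built on the pKTol2-SE backbone. It is used to make donor constructs for targeted, intronic integration of a conditional gene-break (protein trap) cassette in zebrafish. It is propagated in E. coli as a high-copy plasmid from a ColE1/pUC-type origin and selected with kanamycin through an aph(3')-Ia resistance gene. The sequenced record is about 7.3 kb. The backbone also retains pBluescript-derived elements (lac promoter/operator, a lacZα fragment, and T3 and T7 promoters). A minimal φC31 attB site lies just outside the cassette, but the record does not explain its role.

The payload sits between two loxP sites annotated on the same strand, an arrangement that would let Cre excise the cassette and fits the "conditional" design. The first element inside is a P2A peptide followed by the GAL4 DNA-binding domain fused to the VP16 activation domain. This unit has no promoter of its own. Once integrated into an intron of a target gene, it is meant to be expressed from the endogenous promoter, with the 2A sequence releasing Gal4-VP16 from the truncated host protein. The locus is thereby disrupted and also reported through Gal4/UAS. The splice acceptor such a trap would need is not annotated in the feature table.

Downstream is a secondary marker, TagBFP with a bGH polyadenylation signal. The catalogue states it is driven by an insulin promoter, which is also unannotated but probably lies in the unlabelled region upstream of TagBFP. Two SV40 poly(A) signals are annotated in reverse orientation near the 3' loxP site. Users add locus-specific homology domains at the two ends, cloning the 5' domain with BfuAI and the 3' domain with BspQI.
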