Features (pLannotate 1.2.2; 25 found; start..end, strand, type, name):
    203..221     -  promoter       T7 Φ3.8 promoter (fragment): weak promoter for bacteriophage T7 RNA polymerase
    278..299     +  protein_bind   CAP binding site: CAP binding activates transcription in the presence of cAMP. E. coli catabolite activator protein
    314..344     +  promoter       lac promoter: promoter for the E. coli lac operon
    352..368     +  protein_bind   lac operator: The lac repressor binds to the lac operator to inhibit transcription in E. coli. This inhibition can be relieved by adding lactose or isopropyl-β-D-thiogalactopyranoside (IPTG). lac repressor encoded by lacI
    413..431     +  promoter       T3 promoter: promoter for bacteriophage T3 RNA polymerase
    447..470     +  misc_feature   MCS (fragment): pBluescript multiple cloning site
    479..497     -  promoter       T7 promoter: promoter for bacteriophage T7 RNA polymerase
    505..660     +  CDS            lacZα (fragment): LacZα fragment of β-galactosidase; lacZ fragment
    735..768     +  protein_bind   loxP: Cre-mediated recombination occurs in the 8-bp core sequence (GCATACAT). Cre recombinase
    946..1002    +  CDS            P2A: 2A peptide from porcine teschovirus-1 polyprotein Eukaryotic ribosomes fail to insert a peptide bond between the Gly and Pro residues, yielding separate polypeptides.
   1011..1449    +  CDS            GAL4 DNA binding domain (fragment): DNA binding domain of the GAL4 transcriptional activator; Saccharomyces cerevisiae GAL4 (truncated)
   1486..1659    +  CDS            VP16 AD (fragment): transcriptional activation domain of herpes simplex virus protein VP16 (Triezenberg et al., 1988; Cousens et al., 1989); UL48
   2321..2337    +  promoter       LEU2 promoter (fragment): S. cerevisiae LEU2
   3551..4249    +  CDS            TagBFP: TagBFP is a basic (constitutively fluorescent) blue fluorescent protein published in 2008, derived from Entacmaea quadricolor. It is reported to be a very rapidly-maturing monomer with very low acid sensitivity.
   4262..4486    +  polyA_signal   bGH poly(A) signal: bovine growth hormone polyadenylation signal
   4490..4507    +  promoter       SV40 promoter (fragment): SV40 enhancer and early promoter
   4556..4637    -  polyA_signal   SV40 poly(A) signal: SV40 polyadenylation signal
   4660..4727    -  CDS            large T antigen (fragment): large T antigen from SV40 (simian virus 40)
   4761..4842    -  polyA_signal   SV40 poly(A) signal: SV40 polyadenylation signal
   4865..4932    -  CDS            large T antigen (fragment): large T antigen from SV40 (simian virus 40)
   4991..5024    +  protein_bind   loxP: Cre-mediated recombination occurs in the 8-bp core sequence (GCATACAT). Cre recombinase
   5066..5099    -  protein_bind   attB: minimal attB site for the φC31 integrase (Groth et al., 2000) phage φC31 integrase
   5279..5297    +  promoter       T7 promoter: promoter for bacteriophage T7 RNA polymerase
   5584..6393    +  CDS            KanR: aminoglycoside phosphotransferase; aph(3')-Ia; confers resistance to kanamycin in bacteria or G418 (Geneticin®) in eukaryotes
   6536..7124    +  rep_origin     ori: high-copy-number ColE1/pMB1/pBR322/pUC origin of replication
>Addgene plasmid #188025 | GBH-2aG4-insBFP.1 | addgene full sequence | sequence record 381128 | Addgene NGS Result
TTTAAATGGTACCGAGCAGAGGTGTAAAAAGTACTCAAAAATTTTACTCAAGTGAAAGTACAAGTACTTA
GGGAAAATTTTACTCAATTAAAAGTAAAAGTATCTGGCTAGAATCTTACTTGAGTAAAAGTAAAAAAGTA
CTCCATTAAAATTGTACTTGAGTATTAAGGAAGTAAAAGTAAAAGCAAGAAAGAAAACTAGAGTGGTCTC
CCTTTAGTGAGGGTCAATTGATGGGAGGCGTTCGGGCCACAGCGGACACGCAGGTGCGCAACGCAATTAA
TGTGAGTTAGCTCACTCATTAGGCACCCCAGGCTTTACACTTTATGCTTCCGGCTCGTATGTTGTGTGGA
ATTGTGAGCGGATAACAATTTCACACAGGAAACAGCTATGACCATGATTACGCCAAGCGCGCAATTAACC
CTCACTAAAGGGAACAAAAGCTGGAGGACCTCGAGGGGGGGCCCGGTACCCAATTCGCCCTATAGTGAGT
CGTATTACGCGCGCTCACTGGCCGTCGTTTTACAACGTCGTGACTGGGAAAACCCTGGCGTTACCCAACT
TAATCGCCTTGCAGCACATCCCCCTTTCGCCAGCTGGCGTAATAGCGAAGAGGCCCGCACCGATCGCCCT
TCCCAACAGTTGCGCAGCCTGAATGGCGAATGGACCTGCCACACTTCCTTGCTAGACAATGGGCCCATAA
CTTTAAATAATGCCAATTATTTAAAGTTACTATCATAACTTCGTATAGCATACATTATACGAAGTTATAC
CTAGGCTTACCACCCACTAGCGGTCAGACTGCAGATTGCAGCACGAAACAGGAAGCTGACTCCACATGGT
CACATGCTCACTGAAGTGTTGACTTCCCTGACAGCTGTGCACTTTCTAAACCGGTTTTCTCATTCATTTA
CAGTTCAGCCGGAATTCACCCGGGTACCGGAAGGTGCCACGAACTTCTCTCTGTTAAAGCAAGCAGGAGA
CGTGGAAGAAAACCCCGGTCCTACGTACCAGAAGCTACTGTCTTCTATCGAACAAGCATGCGATATTTGC
CGACTTAAAAAGCTCAAGTGCTCCAAAGAAAAACCGAAGTGCGCCAAGTGTCTGAAGAACAACTGGGAGT
GTCGCTACTCTCCCAAAACCAAAAGGTCTCCGCTGACTAGGGCACATCTGACAGAAGTGGAATCAAGGCT
AGAAAGACTGGAACAGCTATTTCTACTGATTTTTCCTCGAGAAGACCTTGACATGATTTTGAAAATGGAT
TCTTTACAGGATATAAAAGCATTGTTAACAGGATTATTTGTACAAGATAATGTGAATAAAGATGCCGTCA
CAGATAGATTGGCTTCAGTGGAGACTGATATGCCTCTAACATTGAGACAGCATAGAATAAGTGCGACATC
ATCATCGGAAGAGAGTAGTAACAAAGGTCAAAGACAGTTGACTGTATCGTCGAGGTCGACCCCGGGAATA
CAGATCTCTCGAGCCGCCCCCCCGACCGATGTCAGCCTGGGGGACGAGCTCCACTTAGACGGCGAGGACG
TGGCGATGGCGCATGCCGACGCGCTAGACGATTTCGATCTGGACATGTTGGGGGACGGGGATTCCCCGGG
TCCGGGATTTACCCCCCACGACTCCGCCCCCTACGGCGCTCTGGATATGTAACTAGTAATTAAGTCTCAG
CCACCGTTAACTGAACATGTCAAAACCTGTGGAGACTGTTGAGATTTGATGTTCTGAAAAGATAAAGCCT
ATAAATAAAATGTTGCCCAAATTTCCTGCCTGATGTTTTTCTTTGTCTTTGCTACATGGCTTTGCTGCTC
GGATCGGCTCACTCTGTGTATGCCACGTTCACTTTGTACTCTCCTTCTCACGGTAGGTTTATTATTTTTA
GATGTGCAGTTAGTTTCTGTGAAATAACACACCACACACTGATATTGTCTGTGCATTGACTTGGTGAGTG
CACATTGTTTTTGATCTTGACATATTTATATTTGATTGATCAGGTGAACTGTGTGAATCTAAAGTGCTCC
ATACAGATGTTCTGCATTGAAAATATTCTCATTTTATTAGTGGAAGTGAGTGTATGCCACATCCAATCAA
TTTCAGCAAACACCCCAGTATGATTTAATGCAAAAAAATGAAGGTATCAAACACGCATTACTACTTTGCA
GTTAAATATTTAACATTTATTCCAACACGAAAAAAAGCAGTAAATAACACTTTGACAAACACGTCAGGAC
ATCTTATTTTTGTCACCCTCACAGGCAATTTAGTATAATATATTATATATATATATATATCATATAATAA
TATTCAGTATAATATATATATATATATCATATTATAATATTCAGTATAATATAAAACACAAACACATATA
TGTATAATATAATATAACATTTTTATTTATTGAGATGCCTCTATGGACCGTGTTATAAGAAGTAAAGATC
AGGAGAAGTAAACATGAAGTGTAATTATGAATACTGATGTTAAATTAAGCTATGATGAGTTTTCACTGTT
AATTTACCATCTCAATTAAATGTTGATGCCTCCATGACCAAGTTAAGCAGATGAGACTGAGGACAACTGT
AGAAGACAAGATGTTCACTTTGCTGAATATAGCTGGCTTGACAGTTATCTATGACTCTATAAATATATAT
ATATTTTTTTTTTTATAAAATGATTTATTTATAACTATATATCCATTTCTCAGACAGGTGCTTCATATCC
CTCACTCCCGTAGCTGTCCATGCTGGATCTGTCCCCGTTGTTTTTAAAAAGCTAAATAAGTTATTAACAT
GACTGCATCCAGCGAGCCAAACCTGTCTGGTGTACAGCTACCAGAGAAGCCATATGGGCGCACAAAATGA
TCTAATAGTATACTATAAAATCTTTCAAAATCCAGGCCACTACCCTATGACTAAAACCACACATATTAGG
TTTTAAAAAAAAGTCACAATGAAGACGTCACAAACGTTCCTGAAGACTAATGACTCGTCTAACCCCATCT
TACCTTCTGCTGTTTCACTCAAAGAAAAGCCACCAGCTGTCTCTGTGATCTGCTCATTCTGTGTAAACTT
GTGTTCTCAACAATTAACAATTAACCAAAAGCCTCTGGAGCTGCGTGAGCATCACGATGTGTTTGTCTTC
TGTGAGCGTGGCAGTGTCCACGAAGTCAATGTGAATTGGTTGGCCAAACACAGCTAATGTGGCATGTGTG
ATTGGACAGCCACTTAAAAGTGTTAAAGTGTGTTTACGCACAGGATTGGTTTTCCGCTGAATCAGGCAAA
ACCAGCAGAACCGATCTAAACTCGAGTATAAAAGTGAGTAGGAGATGCTATTCGTCCCAAAACATCTCCA
CCACCATATCCACCATTCCTCGCCTCTGCTTCGAGAACAGGTGAGTGTCGAGCGGGATGGTAAATCTACA
GAGAATGCGGAGTGTAGCTTGTGTACATGTTTTTGATTAACAGAGATTGTATGTGTGTGTTTGTGTCAGT
GTGGAATTCACCTCGAGACCATGGCTCCAAAGAAGAAGCGTAAGGTAACCATGAGCGAGCTGATTAAGGA
GAACATGCACATGAAGCTGTACATGGAGGGCACCGTGGACAACCATCACTTCAAGTGCACATCCGAGGGC
GAAGGCAAGCCCTACGAGGGCACCCAGACCATGAGAATCAAGGTGGTCGAGGGCGGCCCTCTCCCCTTCG
CCTTCGACATCCTGGCTACTAGCTTCCTCTACGGCAGCAAGACCTTCATCAACCACACCCAGGGCATCCC
CGACTTCTTCAAGCAGTCCTTCCCTGAGGGCTTCACATGGGAGAGAGTCACCACATACGAAGACGGGGGC
GTGCTGACCGCTACCCAGGACACCAGCCTCCAGGACGGCTGCCTCATCTACAACGTCAAGATCAGAGGGG
TGAACTTCACATCCAACGGCCCTGTGATGCAGAAGAAAACACTCGGCTGGGAGGCCTTCACCGAGACGCT
GTACCCCGCTGACGGCGGCCTGGAAGGCAGAAACGACATGGCCCTGAAGCTCGTGGGCGGGAGCCATCTG
ATCGCAAACATCAAGACCACATATAGATCCAAGAAACCCGCTAAGAACCTCAAGATGCCTGGCGTCTACT
ATGTGGACTACAGACTGGAAAGAATCAAGGAGGCCAACAACGAGACCTACGTCGAGCAGCACGAGGTGGC
AGTGGCCAGATACTGCGACCTCCCTAGCAAACTGGGGCACAAGCTCAATTAAAGCTGAGATCTGTGCCTT
CTAGTTGCCAGCCATCTGTTGTTTGCCCCTCCCCCGTGCCTTCCTTGACCCTGGAAGGTGCCACTCCCAC
TGTCCTTTCCTAATAAAATGAGGAAATTGCATCGCATTGTCTGAGTAGGTGTCATTCTATTCTGGGGGGT
GGGGTGGGGCAGGACAGCAAGGGGGAGGATTGGGAAGACAATAGCAGGCATGCTGGGGATGCGGTGGGCT
CTATGGCTTCTGAGGCGGAAAGAACCAAAGGGCGAATTAATTCATTGATGAGTTTGGACAAACCACAACT
AGAATGCAGTGAAAAAAATGCTTTATTTGTGAAATTTGTGATGCTATTGCTTTATTTGTAACCATTATAA
GCTGCAATAAACAAGTTAACAACAACAATTGCATTCATTTTATGTTTCAGGTTCAGGGGGAGGTGTGGGA
GGTTTTTTAAAGCAAGTAAAACCTCTACAAATGTGGTCATTGATGAGTTTGGACAAACCACAACTAGAAT
GCAGTGAAAAAAATGCTTTATTTGTGAAATTTGTGATGCTATTGCTTTATTTGTAACCATTATAAGCTGC
AATAAACAAGTTAACAACAACAATTGCATTCATTTTATGTTTCAGGTTCAGGGGGAGGTGTGGGAGGTTT
TTTAAAGCAAGTAAAACCTCTACAAATGTGGTCATTCAGATCAATTAACCCTCACCCGGGCTAGCGATGC
ATGGGAGCTCAAGACGTCTGATAACTTCGTATAGCATACATTATACGAAGTTATCTACCTAACTTTAAAT
AATGCCAATTATTTAAAGTTACTTCCGCGCCCGGGGAGCCCAAGGGCACGCCCTGGCACCTGACGTACGT
TGTCTAGCAAGGAAGTGAAGAGCTATCCGGATATATATGTATGTTATCATAACTGTACTGGCTATGTCAG
GTGGTAATGACTGTAACGTTACGTTACTCGTTGTAGGCACGACATTGAATATGCTCTTCTCCGCTGTGGC
CCGAACGCCTCCCGCTAGCGATGGGATCTAATACGACTCACTATAGGGAGACCAAGGGAAAATAGAATGA
AGTGATCTCCAAAAAATAAGTACTTTTTGACTGTAAATAAAATTGTAAGGAGTAAAAAGTACTTTTTTTT
CTAAAAAAATGTAATTAAGTAAAAGTAAAAGTATTGATTTTTAATTGTACTCAAGTAAAGTAAAAATCCC
CAAAAATAATACTTAAGTACAGTAATCAAGTAAAATTACTCAAGTACTTTACACCTCTGGGATCCAGCTG
CATCATGAACAATAAAACTGTCTGCTTACATAAACAGTAATACAAGGGGTGTTATGAGCCATATTCAACG
GGAAACGTCGAGGCCGCGATTAAATTCCAACATGGATGCTGATTTATATGGGTATAAATGGGCTCGCGAT
AATGTCGGGCAATCAGGTGCGACAATCTATCGCTTGTATGGGAAGCCCGATGCGCCAGAGTTGTTTCTGA
AACATGGCAAAGGTAGCGTTGCCAATGATGTTACAGATGAGATGGTCAGACTAAACTGGCTGACGGAATT
TATGCCTCTTCCGACCATCAAGCATTTTATCCGTACTCCTGATGATGCATGGTTACTCACCACTGCGATC
CCCGGAAAAACAGCATTCCAGGTATTAGAAGAATATCCTGATTCAGGTGAAAATATTGTTGATGCGCTGG
CAGTGTTCCTGCGCCGGTTGCATTCGATTCCTGTTTGTAATTGTCCTTTTAACAGCGATCGCGTATTTCG
TCTCGCTCAGGCGCAATCACGAATGAATAACGGTTTGGTTGATGCGAGTGATTTTGATGACGAGCGTAAT
GGCTGGCCTGTTGAACAAGTCTGGAAAGAAATGCATAAACTTTTGCCATTCTCACCGGATTCAGTCGTCA
CTCATGGTGATTTCTCACTTGATAACCTTATTTTTGACGAGGGGAAATTAATAGGTTGTATTGATGTTGG
ACGAGTCGGAATCGCAGACCGATACCAGGATCTTGCCATCCTATGGAACTGCCTCGGTGAGTTTTCTCCT
TCATTACAGAAACGGCTTTTTCAAAAATATGGTATTGATAATCCTGATATGAATAAATTGCAGTTTCATT
TGATGCTCGATGAGTTTTTCTAATCAGAATTGGTTAATTGGTTGTAACACTGGCAAAAAGGATCTAGGTG
AAGATCCTTTTTGATAATCTCATGACCAAAATCCCTTAACGTGAGTTTTCGTTCCACTGAGCGTCAGACC
CCGTAGAAAAGATCAAAGGATCTTCTTGAGATCCTTTTTTTCTGCGCGTAATCTGCTGCTTGCAAACAAA
AAAACCACCGCTACCAGCGGTGGTTTGTTTGCCGGATCAAGAGCTACCAACTCTTTTTCCGAAGGTAACT
GGCTTCAGCAGAGCGCAGATACCAAATACTGTTCTTCTAGTGTAGCCGTAGTTAGGCCACCACTTCAAGA
ACTCTGTAGCACCGCCTACATACCTCGCTCTGCTAATCCTGTTACCAGTGGCTGCTGCCAGTGGCGATAA
GTCGTGTCTTACCGGGTTGGACTCAAGACGATAGTTACCGGATAAGGCGCAGCGGTCGGGCTGAACGGGG
GGTTCGTGCACACAGCCCAGCTTGGAGCGAACGACCTACACCGAACTGAGATACCTACAGCGTGAGCTAT
GAGAAAGCGCCACGGTTCCCGAAGGGAGAAAGGCGGACAGGTATCCGGTAAGCGGCAGGGTCGGAACAGG
AGAGCGCACGAGGGAGCTTCCAGGGGGAAACGCCTGGTATCTTTATAGTCCTGTCGGGTTTCGCCACCTC
TGACTTGAGCGTCGATTTTTGTGATGCTCGTCAGGGGGGCGGAGCCTATGGAAAAACGCCAGCAACGCGG
CCTTTTTACGGTTCCTGGCCTTTTGCTGGCCTTTTGCTCACATGTTCTTTCCTGCGTTATCCCCTGATTC
TGTGGATAACCGTATTACCGCCTTTGAGTGAGCTGATACCGCTCGCCGCAGCCGAACGACCGAGCGCAGC
GAGTCAGTGAGCGAGGAAGCGGAACAGA
